Addgene plasmid #100495: pCMV_mEm_4GS_LF82_136
Purpose: Mammalian expression of E. coli LF82_136 CDS fused to mEmerald
Depositing lab: Alan Huett. Depositing organization: University of Nottingham. Publication: A multi-phenotypic imaging screen to identify bacterial effectors by exogenous expression in a HeLa cell line. Collins A, Huett A. Sci Data. 2018 May 15;5:180081. doi: 10.1038/sdata.2018.81. PubMed 29762554.
Backbone
  Vector backbone: pCMV
  Backbone size w/o insert (bp): 4502
  Vector type: Mammalian Expression
Growth in bacteria
  Bacterial resistance: Ampicillin, 100 μg/mL
  Growth temperature: 37°C
  Growth strain: XL1 Blue
  Copy number: High Copy
Gene/Insert
  Gene/Insert name: LF82_136
  Insert size (bp): 1389
  Promoter: CMV
  Tag / fusion protein: mEmerald (N terminal on backbone)
  Cloning method: Ligation Independent Cloning
  Sequencing primers: 5′ ACTTCTGCTCTAAAAGCTGCGG; 3′ CACTGCATTCTAGTTGTGGTTTGTC
Terms and licenses: Academic/Nonprofit Terms; Industry Terms: Not Available to Industry
How to cite: pCMV_mEm_4GS_LF82_136 was a gift from Alan Huett (Addgene plasmid # 100495 ; http://n2t.net/addgene:100495 ; RRID:Addgene_100495)
