[The description below was written by a language model from this plasmid's Addgene catalogue record and pLannotate feature annotations shown in this document.]
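Description:
pCMV_mEm_4GS_LF82_136 is a mammalian expression plasmid built on a pUC-type pCMV backbone and designed to express an Escherichia coli LF82 open reading frame as a green fluorescent fusion protein in cultured cells. It is propagated in E. coli from a high-copy ColE1/pUC origin and selected through the β-lactamase (AmpR) gene conferring ampicillin resistance. The backbone also carries remnants of its cloning-vector ancestry, including lacZα, lac promoter/operator, lacI, rop and bom fragments, which have no evident role in the construct's function.

The expression cassette consists of the human cytomegalovirus immediate-early enhancer and promoter, followed by a modified SV40 intron that supports efficient processing of the transcript, then the mEmerald coding sequence, the LF82_136 insert, and an SV40 polyadenylation signal. mEmerald, a monomeric, rapidly maturing Aequorea-derived green fluorescent protein, sits at the N terminus of the bacterial protein. The "4GS" in the name suggests a glycine-serine linker between the two, although no linker is annotated in the feature table. The roughly 1.4 kb insert was introduced by ligation-independent cloning. Automated annotation matches it to the phage P22 gp20 DNA ejection protein, suggesting that LF82_136 is a prophage-derived homologue, but the catalogue entry itself gives no functional assignment.

The plasmid belongs to a collection used in a multi-phenotype imaging screen, in which candidate bacterial effectors were expressed exogenously in HeLa cells. The fluorescent tag allows subcellular localisation of the fusion and identification of transfected cells when scoring cellular phenotypes.
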