Features (pLannotate 1.2.2; 17 found; start..end, strand, type, name):
     61..216     -  CDS            lacZα (fragment): LacZα fragment of β-galactosidase; lacZ fragment
    222..242     -  misc_feature   MCS (fragment): pUC18/19 multiple cloning site
    241..544     +  enhancer       CMV enhancer: human cytomegalovirus immediate early enhancer
    545..748     +  promoter       CMV promoter: human cytomegalovirus (CMV) immediate early promoter
    886..982     +  intron         SV40 intron: modified SV40 intron with splice donor and acceptor sites
   1043..1759    +  CDS            mEmerald: mEmerald is a basic (constitutively fluorescent) green fluorescent protein published in 1998, derived from Aequorea victoria. It is reported to be a very rapidly-maturing monomer with moderate acid sensitivity.
   1823..3196    +  CDS            20: GP20_BPP22 - Experimental evidence at protein level: Swiss-Prot protein existence level 1. Inner capsid protein that plays a role in viral DNA ejection into the host cell (PubMed:29590587). Ejected from the capsid after penetration the host outer membrane and has been released (PubMed:30886360). Assembles into a structure that extends the extracellular trans-envelope channel formed by the internal virion protein gp7 and probably gp16 (PubMed:30886360). This channel allows the delivery of the viral genome into the cell cytoplasm (PubMed:30886360). From Salmonella phage P22 (Bacteriophage P22).
   3244..3378    -  polyA_signal   SV40 poly(A) signal: SV40 polyadenylation signal
   3513..3529    -  protein_bind   lac operator: The lac repressor binds to the lac operator to inhibit transcription in E. coli. This inhibition can be relieved by adding lactose or isopropyl-β-D-thiogalactopyranoside (IPTG). lac repressor encoded by lacI
   3537..3567    -  promoter       lac promoter: promoter for the E. coli lac operon
   3582..3603    -  protein_bind   CAP binding site: CAP binding activates transcription in the presence of cAMP. E. coli catabolite activator protein
   3616..3708    -  CDS            lacI (fragment): lac repressor; lacI; The lac repressor binds to the lac operator to inhibit transcription in E. coli. This inhibition can be relieved by adding lactose or isopropyl-β-D-thiogalactopyranoside (IPTG).
   3891..4479    -  rep_origin     ori: high-copy-number ColE1/pMB1/pBR322/pUC origin of replication
   4650..5510    -  CDS            AmpR: β-lactamase; bla; confers resistance to ampicillin, carbenicillin, and related antibiotics
   5511..5615    -  promoter       AmpR promoter: bla
   5710..5745    +  CDS            rop (fragment): Rop protein, which maintains plasmids at low copy number; rop
   5847..55      +  misc_feature   bom (fragment) (across the origin): basis of mobility region from pBR322
>Addgene plasmid #100495 | pCMV_mEm_4GS_LF82_136 | addgene full sequence | sequence record 212783 | Addgene NGS Result
CCATATGCGGTGTGAAATACCGCACAGATGCGTAAGGAGAAAATACCGCATCAGGCGCCATTCGCCATTC
AGGCTGCGCAACTGTTGGGAAGGGCGATCGGTGCGGGCCTCTTCGCTATTACGCCAGCTGGCGAAAGGGG
GATGTGCTGCAAGGCGATTAAGTTGGGTAACGCCAGGGTTTTCCCAGTCACGACGTTGTAAAACGACGGC
CAGTGAGTTCGAGCTTGCATGCCTGCAGGTCGTTACATAACTTACGGTAAATGGCCCGCCTGGCTGACCG
CCCAACGACCCCCGCCCATTGACGTCAATAATGACGTATGTTCCCATAGTAACGCCAATAGGGACTTTCC
ATTGACGTCAATGGGTGGAGTATTTACGGTAAACTGCCCACTTGGCAGTACATCAAGTGTATCATATGCC
AAGTACGCCCCCTATTGACGTCAATGACGGTAAATGGCCCGCCTGGCATTATGCCCAGTACATGACCTTA
TGGGACTTTCCTACTTGGCAGTACATCTACGTATTAGTCATCGCTATTACCATGGTGATGCGGTTTTGGC
AGTACATCAATGGGCGTGGATAGCGGTTTGACTCACGGGGATTTCCAAGTCTCCACCCCATTGACGTCAA
TGGGAGTTTGTTTTGGCACCAAAATCAACGGGACTTTCCAAAATGTCGTAACAACTCCGCCCCATTGACG
CAAATGGGCGGTAGGCGTGTACGGTGGGAGGTCTATATAAGCAGAGCTCGTTTAGTGAACCGTCAGATCG
CCTGGAGACGCCATCCACGCTGTTTTGACCTCCATAGAAGACACCGGGACCGATCCAGCCTCCGGACTCT
AGAGGATCCGGTACTAGAGGAACTGAAAAACCAGAAAGTTAACTGGTAAGTTTAGTCTTTTTGTCTTTTA
TTTCAGGTCCCGGATCCGGTGGTGGTGCAAATCAAAGAACTGCTCCTCAGTGGATGTTGCCTTTACTTCT
AGGCCTGTACGGAAGTGTTACTTCTGCTCTAAAAGCTGCGGAATTGTACCCGCGGGCCCACCATGGTGAG
CAAGGGCGAGGAGCTGTTCACCGGGGTGGTGCCCATCCTGGTCGAGCTGGACGGCGACGTAAACGGCCAC
AAGTTCAGCGTGTCCGGCGAGGGCGAGGGCGATGCCACCTACGGCAAGCTGACCCTGAAGTTCATCTGCA
CCACCGGCAAGCTGCCCGTGCCCTGGCCCACCCTCGTGACCACCTTGACCTACGGCGTGCAGTGCTTCGC
CCGCTACCCCGACCACATGAAGCAGCACGACTTCTTCAAGTCCGCCATGCCCGAAGGCTACGTCCAGGAG
CGCACCATCTTCTTCAAGGACGACGGCAACTACAAGACCCGCGCCGAGGTGAAGTTCGAGGGCGACACCC
TGGTGAACCGCATCGAGCTGAAGGGCATCGACTTCAAGGAGGACGGCAACATCCTGGGGCACAAGCTGGA
GTACAACTACAACAGCCACAAGGTCTATATCACCGCCGACAAGCAGAAGAACGGCATCAAGGTGAACTTC
AAGACCCGCCACAACATCGAGGACGGCAGCGTGCAGCTCGCCGACCACTACCAGCAGAACACCCCCATCG
GCGACGGCCCCGTGCTGCTGCCCGACAACCACTACCTGAGCACCCAGTCCAAGCTGAGCAAAGACCCCAA
CGAGAAGCGCGATCACATGGTCCTGCTGGAGTTCGTGACCGCCGCCGGGATCACTCTCGGCATGGACGAG
CTGTACAAGCGAATTGGTGGAGGGGGCGGTTCCGGTGGCGGAGGTTCCCGAATTCGTCGACGGAGATCTG
ATATGGCTACTTGGCAAGGATCAAATGGCGGATTGTTAGCTGGTATCGGCGGCGTCAACTCAAACGCTCC
GAGCGTAAATGACATCGGCAATACGCTTCAGCTTATCAGGCAGAACAATGATATTGAGCGTTCAGGCGCT
AACAATGCTGGGCTGACTGCTTTGCAAGGCCTTTCAGGTATTGCGGGGGTGTTTCAGCAGGAGAAGCAGG
CTCAGCGGCAGAAAAAATTTCAGCAGGCGTACGCTAATGCTTATGCGTCTGGTGATCGCGGTGCTTTGCG
TCAGTTGGCTACTCAATATCCAGACCAGATTGAATCAGTTCGTAAAGGCATGGGATTCATTGATGAAGAC
CAGCGCAATTCTATCGGCACATTAGCGGCTGGCGCACGCCTTGCGTCATCTTCTCCAGAAGCAATGCAAT
CATGGCTGCAAAACAACGCCAAGGAACTGACTCGCGTCGGTGTTGACCCTAACAGCGTTGCTCAGATGTA
TCAGCAGAACCCTTCAGGATTTGGTGAGTTTGTTGATCACCTTGGAATGGCTGCTCTTGGTCCGATTGAT
TACTTCAATGTTCAGGACAAGATGGCTGGTCGTGAGATTGATCGCGGAAAACTTGCAGAGACAATCCGCA
GCAATCAGGCTGGCGAGGCGCTAACAGCACGAGGCCAGAACATCACGATGCGCGGTCAGGACTTATCTGC
TTCTACTGCGCGACGCGGGCAGGATTTGGCAATGCAGCGAGCGTCAACAAGAGGAACCGCTGGGAATGAT
GAGCGTACAGTTCAGTTATCAGATGGCAGAACTGTAACGGTAGGTGGGAAGCTTCACGGCGCTGGGGCCA
ATGCGTTCTACGAAGGCATCGACAACGAGGGGAATATGGTTCGCGTCCCTGCCAGTTCAATCGCTGCGCC
TGCAACATCGTCTGCATCAGCACAAAACTATGCCATGAAGAAGGATATCGACGCGATCGCAAATGCAGAC
GCTTCTGCTCTCGATTTCATGACAGGAATGACAGGCGGTGCAGGTAATCCAGCAATTGGTGCTGATGTTC
GCAGCAGATTAACAGGAAAAGAGCAGCGCCAGTTATATAACTCAGCACAACGGATTCAGGGCAGAATGCA
GAATCAGGGTGTGGCGGCAGCAAGGGACATGGGTGCCAGTGGTATTAACACCGTTGCAGAAGCGAAGATG
TATTTTCAGGGGATGCCGCAGGTTGACTATTCAAGCCCGGAGGCTATGCAGCAGTCGATTCGTGAGATTC
AGGAATACACCAACAATTACAACCAACAATATAACGTTAATGTTGGTAAATCTCAGCGGCAGCAATCTCA
ACCTGCACAGGTATCACAGCCAGCAGCCAGCAGTAACTTTTCTTCACTATGGGGTGATTGAATCGGTACC
CTCGAGAAGCTTGCGGCCGCGGGGATCCAGACATGATAAGATACATTGATGAGTTTGGACAAACCACAAC
TAGAATGCAGTGAAAAAAATGCTTTATTTGTGAAATTTGTGATGCTATTGCTTTATTTGTAACCATTATA
AGCTGCAATAAACAAGTTAACAACAACAATTGCATTCATTTTATGTTTCAGGTTCAGGGGGAGGTGTGGG
AGGTTTTTTCGGATCCTCTAGAGTCGATCTGCAGGCATGCTAGCTTGGCGTAATCATGGTCATAGCTGTT
TCCTGTGTGAAATTGTTATCCGCTCACAATTCCACACAACATACGAGCCGGAAGCATAAAGTGTAAAGCC
TGGGGTGCCTAATGAGTGAGCTAACTCACATTAATTGCGTTGCGCTCACTGCCCGCTTTCCAGTCGGGAA
ACCTGTCGTGCCAGCTGCATTAATGAATCGGCCAACGCGCGGGGAGAGGCGGTTTGCGTATTGGGCGCTC
TTCCGCTTCCTCGCTCACTGACTCGCTGCGCTCGGTCGTTCGGCTGCGGCGAGCGGTATCAGCTCACTCA
AAGGCGGTAATACGGTTATCCACAGAATCAGGGGATAACGCAGGAAAGAACATGTGAGCAAAAGGCCAGC
AAAAGGCCAGGAACCGTAAAAAGGCCGCGTTGCTGGCGTTTTTCCATAGGCTCCGCCCCCCTGACGAGCA
TCACAAAAATCGACGCTCAAGTCAGAGGTGGCGAAACCCGACAGGACTATAAAGATACCAGGCGTTTCCC
CCTGGAAGCTCCCTCGTGCGCTCTCCTGTTCCGACCCTGCCGCTTACCGGATACCTGTCCGCCTTTCTCC
CTTCGGGAAGCGTGGCGCTTTCTCATAGCTCACGCTGTAGGTATCTCAGTTCGGTGTAGGTCGTTCGCTC
CAAGCTGGGCTGTGTGCACGAACCCCCCGTTCAGCCCGACCGCTGCGCCTTATCCGGTAACTATCGTCTT
GAGTCCAACCCGGTAAGACACGACTTATCGCCACTGGCAGCAGCCACTGGTAACAGGATTAGCAGAGCGA
GGTATGTAGGCGGTGCTACAGAGTTCTTGAAGTGGTGGCCTAACTACGGCTACACTAGAAGAACAGTATT
TGGTATCTGCGCTCTGCTGAAGCCAGTTACCTTCGGAAAAAGAGTTGGTAGCTCTTGATCCGGCAAACAA
ACCACCGCTGGTAGCGGTGGTTTTTTTGTTTGCAAGCAGCAGATTACGCGCAGAAAAAAAGGATCTCAAG
AAGATCCTTTGATCTTTTCTACGGGGTCTGACGCTCAGTGGAACGAAAACTCACGTTAAGGGATTTTGGT
CATGAGATTATCAAAAAGGATCTTCACCTAGATCCTTTTAAATTAAAAATGAAGTTTTAAATCAATCTAA
AGTATATATGAGTAAACTTGGTCTGACAGTTACCAATGCTTAATCAGTGAGGCACCTATCTCAGCGATCT
GTCTATTTCGTTCATCCATAGTTGCCTGACTCCCCGTCGTGTAGATAACTACGATACGGGAGGGCTTACC
ATCTGGCCCCAGTGCTGCAATGATACCGCGAGACCCACGCTCACCGGCTCCAGATTTATCAGCAATAAAC
CAGCCAGCCGGAAGGGCCGAGCGCAGAAGTGGTCCTGCAACTTTATCCGCCTCCATCCAGTCTATTAATT
GTTGCCGGGAAGCTAGAGTAAGTAGTTCGCCAGTTAATAGTTTGCGCAACGTTGTTGCCATTGCTACAGG
CATCGTGGTGTCACGCTCGTCGTTTGGTATGGCTTCATTCAGCTCCGGTTCCCAACGATCAAGGCGAGTT
ACATGATCCCCCATGTTGTGCAAAAAAGCGGTTAGCTCCTTCGGTCCTCCGATCGTTGTCAGAAGTAAGT
TGGCCGCAGTGTTATCACTCATGGTTATGGCAGCACTGCATAATTCTCTTACTGTCATGCCATCCGTAAG
ATGCTTTTCTGTGACTGGTGAGTACTCAACCAAGTCATTCTGAGAATAGTGTATGCGGCGACCGAGTTGC
TCTTGCCCGGCGTCAATACGGGATAATACCGCGCCACATAGCAGAACTTTAAAAGTGCTCATCATTGGAA
AACGTTCTTCGGGGCGAAAACTCTCAAGGATCTTACCGCTGTTGAGATCCAGTTCGATGTAACCCACTCG
TGCACCCAACTGATCTTCAGCATCTTTTACTTTCACCAGCGTTTCTGGGTGAGCAAAAACAGGAAGGCAA
AATGCCGCAAAAAAGGGAATAAGGGCGACACGGAAATGTTGAATACTCATACTCTTCCTTTTTCAATATT
ATTGAAGCATTTATCAGGGTTATTGTCTCATGAGCGGATACATATTTGAATGTATTTAGAAAAATAAACA
AATAGGGGTTCCGCGCACATTTCCCCGAAAAGTGCCACCTGACGTCTAAGAAACCATTATTATCATGACA
TTAACCTATAAAAATAGGCGTATCACGAGGCCCTTTCGTCTCGCGCGTTTCGGTGATGACGGTGAAAACC
TCTGACACATGCAGCTCCCGGAGACGGTCACAGCTTGTCTGTAAGCGGATGCCGGGAGCAGACAAGCCCG
TCAGGGCGCGTCAGCGGGTGTTGGCGGGTGTCGGGGCTGGCTTAACTATGCGGCATCAGAGCAGATTGTA
CTGAGAGTGCA
